>Addgene plasmid #41299 | TAL3125 | depositor partial sequence | sequence record 54938 | TAL3125 sequence 2430 bps
TCTAGAGCTAGCACCATGGACTACAAAGACCATGACGGTGATTATAAAGATCATGACATCGATTACAAGG
ATGACGATGACAAGATGGCCCCCAAGAAGAAGAGGAAGGTGGGCATTCACCGCGGGGTACCTATGGTGGA
CTTGAGGACACTCGGTTATTCGCAACAGCAACAGGAGAAAATCAAGCCTAAGGTCAGGAGCACCGTCGCG
CAACACCACGAGGCGCTTGTGGGGCATGGCTTCACTCATGCGCATATTGTCGCGCTTTCACAGCACCCTG
CGGCGCTTGGGACGGTGGCTGTCAAATACCAAGATATGATTGCGGCCCTGCCCGAAGCCACGCACGAGGC
AATTGTAGGGGTCGGTAAACAGTGGTCGGGAGCGCGAGCACTTGAGGCGCTGCTGACTGTGGCGGGTGAG
CTTAGGGGGCCTCCGCTCCAGCTCGACACCGGGCAGCTGCTGAAGATCGCGAAGAGAGGGGGAGTAACAG
CGGTAGAGGCAGTGCACGCCTGGCGCAATGCGCTCACCGGGGCCCCCTTGAACCTGACCCCAGACCAGGT
AGTCGCAATCGCGTCACATGACGGGGGAAAGCAAGCCCTGGAAACCGTGCAAAGGTTGTTGCCGGTCCTT
TGTCAAGACCACGGCCTTACACCGGAGCAAGTCGTGGCCATTGCAAGCAATGGGGGTGGCAAACAGGCTC
TTGAGACGGTTCAGAGACTTCTCCCAGTTCTCTGTCAAGCCCACGGGCTGACTCCCGATCAAGTTGTAGC
GATTGCGAATAACAATGGAGGGAAACAAGCATTGGAGACTGTCCAACGGCTCCTTCCCGTGTTGTGTCAA
GCCCACGGTTTGACGCCTGCACAAGTGGTCGCCATCGCCAACAACAACGGCGGTAAGCAGGCGCTGGAAA
CAGTACAGCGCCTGCTGCCTGTACTGTGCCAGGATCATGGACTGACCCCAGACCAGGTAGTCGCAATCGC
GTCAAACGGAGGGGGAAAGCAAGCCCTGGAAACCGTGCAAAGGTTGTTGCCGGTCCTTTGTCAAGACCAC
GGCCTTACACCGGAGCAAGTCGTGGCCATTGCATCCCACGACGGTGGCAAACAGGCTCTTGAGACGGTTC
AGAGACTTCTCCCAGTTCTCTGTCAAGCCCACGGGCTGACTCCCGATCAAGTTGTAGCGATTGCGTCCAA
CGGTGGAGGGAAACAAGCATTGGAGACTGTCCAACGGCTCCTTCCCGTGTTGTGTCAAGCCCACGGTTTG
ACGCCTGCACAAGTGGTCGCCATCGCCAACAACAACGGCGGTAAGCAGGCGCTGGAAACAGTACAGCGCC
TGCTGCCTGTACTGTGCCAGGATCATGGACTGACCCCAGACCAGGTAGTCGCAATCGCGTCACATGACGG
GGGAAAGCAAGCCCTGGAAACCGTGCAAAGGTTGTTGCCGGTCCTTTGTCAAGACCACGGCCTTACACCG
GAGCAAGTCGTGGCCATTGCAAGCAACATCGGTGGCAAACAGGCTCTTGAGACGGTTCAGAGACTTCTCC
CAGTTCTCTGTCAAGCCCACGGGCTGACTCCCGATCAAGTTGTAGCGATTGCGAATAACAATGGAGGGAA
ACAAGCATTGGAGACTGTCCAACGGCTCCTTCCCGTGTTGTGTCAAGCCCACGGTTTGACGCCTGCACAA
GTGGTCGCCATCGCCTCCAATATTGGCGGTAAGCAGGCGCTGGAAACAGTACAGCGCCTGCTGCCTGTAC
TGTGCCAGGATCATGGACTGACCCCAGACCAGGTAGTCGCAATCGCGTCGAACATTGGGGGAAAGCAAGC
CCTGGAAACCGTGCAAAGGTTGTTGCCGGTCCTTTGTCAAGACCACGGCCTTACACCGGAGCAAGTCGTG
GCCATTGCAAATAATAACGGTGGCAAACAGGCTCTTGAGACGGTTCAGAGACTTCTCCCAGTTCTCTGTC
AAGCCCACGGGCTGACTCCCGATCAAGTTGTAGCGATTGCGTCCAACGGTGGAGGGAAACAAGCATTGGA
GACTGTCCAACGGCTCCTTCCCGTGTTGTGTCAAGCCCACGGTTTGACGCCTGCACAAGTGGTCGCCATC
GCCTCCAATATTGGCGGTAAGCAGGCGCTGGAAACAGTACAGCGCCTGCTGCCTGTACTGTGCCAGGATC
ATGGACTGACACCCGAACAGGTGGTCGCCATTGCTAATAATAACGGAGGACGGCCAGCCTTGGAGTCCAT
CGTAGCCCAATTGTCCAGGCCCGATCCCGCGTTGGCTGCGTTAACGAATGACCATCTGGTGGCGTTGGCA
TGTCTTGGTGGACGACCCGCGCTCGATGCAGTCAAAAAGGGTCTGCCTCATGCTCCCGCATTGATCAAAA
GAACCAACCGGCGGATTCCCGAGAGAACTTCCCATCGAGTCGCGGGATCC
