>Addgene plasmid #41299 | TAL3125 | addgene partial sequence | sequence record 56433 | JDS-TALEN-F 5'-TAGGGGTCGGTAAACAGTGG-3'
GCGCTGCTGACTGTGGCGGGTGAGCTTAGGGGGCCTCCGCTCCAGCTCGACACCGGGCAGCTGCTGAAGA
TCGCGAAGAGAGGGGGAGTAACAGCGGTAGAGGCAGTGCACGCCTGGCGCAATGCGCTCACCGGGGCCCC
CTTGAACCTGACCCCAGACCAGGTAGTCGCAATCGCGTCACATGACGGGGGAAAGCAAGCCCTGGAAACC
GTGCAAAGGTTGTTGCCGGTCCTTTGTCAAGACCACGGCCTTACACCGGAGCAAGTCGTGGCCATTGCAA
GCAATGGGGGTGGCAAACAGGCTCTTGAGACGGTTCAGAGACTTCTCCCAGTTCTCTGTCAAGCCCACGG
GCTGACTCCCGATCAAGTTGTAGCGATTGCGAATAACAATGGAGGGAAACAAGCATTGGAGACTGTCCAA
CGGCTCCTTCCCGTGTTGTGTCAAGCCCACGGTTTGACGCCTGCACAAGTGGTCGCCATCGCCAACAACA
ACGGCGGTAAGCAGGCGCTGGAAACAGTACAGCGCCTGCTGCCTGTACTGTGCCAGGATCATGGACTGAC
CCCAGACCAGGTAGTCGCAATCGCGTCAAACGGAGGGGGAAAGCAAGCCCTGGAAACCGTGCAAAGGTTG
TTGCCGGTCCTTTGTCAAGACCACGGCCTTACACCGGAGCAAGTCGTGGCCATTGCATCCCACGACGGTG
GCAAACAGGCTCTTGAGACGGTTCAGAGACTTCTCCCAGTTCTCTGTCAAGCCCACGGGCTGACTCCCGA
TCAAGTTGTAGCGATTGCGTCCAACGGTGGAGGGAAACAAGCATTGGAGACTGTCCAACGGCTCCTTCCC
GTGTTGTGTCAAGCCCACGGTTTGACGCCTGCACAAGTGGTCGCCATCGCCAACAACAACGGCGGTAAGC
AGGCGCTGGAAACAGTACAGCGCCTGCTGCCTG
