[The description below was written by a language model from this plasmid's Addgene catalogue record.]
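Description:
TAL3125 is a TALEN expression plasmid built on the JDS74 backbone, encoding the "right" half of a nuclease pair directed against the zebrafish (D. rerio) mycn gene. The insert, about 1.6 kb, is not the mycn coding sequence itself. It is an engineered array of TAL effector repeats designed to recognise a specific 18-nucleotide site in that locus. It was placed by restriction cloning into the roughly 6.4 kb backbone, destroying the cloning sites in the process. The backbone supplies the flanking parts of the fusion protein: a 3X FLAG epitope at the N terminus for detection, and the wild-type FokI nuclease domain at the C terminus.

Expression is driven by a CMV promoter for mammalian cells. The vector type also lists T7, which indicates that a T7 promoter is available for in vitro transcription of mRNA, the usual route for delivering TALENs into zebrafish embryos by injection. The listed BGH reverse sequencing primer suggests a BGH polyadenylation region downstream of the coding sequence, although no feature table is provided to confirm this or other details of the backbone. The plasmid is maintained in E. coli at high copy number under ampicillin selection.

Because FokI cleaves only as a dimer, this construct is meant to be used with a matching "left" TALEN that binds the opposite strand nearby. Together the two halves introduce a double-strand break at mycn. Error-prone repair of that break yields indel mutations, supporting targeted gene disruption in zebrafish, the application described in the associated publication.
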