Addgene plasmid #41299: TAL3125
Depositing lab: Keith Joung. Depositing organization: Massachusetts General Hospital. Publication: Targeted gene disruption in somatic zebrafish cells using engineered TALENs. Sander JD, Cade L, Khayter C, Reyon D, Peterson RT, Joung JK, Yeh JR. Nat Biotechnol. 2011 Aug 5;29(8):697-8. doi: 10.1038/nbt.1934. PubMed 21822241.
Backbone
  Vector backbone: JDS74
  Backbone manufacturer: Addgene plasmid #32288
  Backbone size w/o insert (bp): 6447
  Vector type: Mammalian Expression ; T7
Growth in bacteria
  Bacterial resistance: Ampicillin, 100 μg/mL
  Growth temperature: 37°C
  Growth strain: XL1 Blue
  Copy number: High Copy
Gene/Insert
  Gene/Insert name: ZebrafishCommunity-mycn-Right (alt name: mycn)
  Species: D. rerio (zebrafish)
  Insert size (bp): 1640
  Entrez Gene: mycn (a.k.a. N-myc, fb57a02, nmyc1, wu:fb57a02, zgc:85706)
  Promoter: CMV
  Tag / fusion protein: 3X Flag (N terminal on backbone); WT FOKI (C terminal on backbone)
  Cloning method: Restriction Enzyme; 5′ cloning site N/A (destroyed during cloning); 3′ cloning site N/A (destroyed during cloning)
  Sequencing primers: 5′ CMV-F; 3′ BGH-rev
Terms and licenses: Academic/Nonprofit Terms; Industry Terms: Not Available to Industry
Depositor comments: Target binding site: TCTGGTCTGCAGAAGTAG It is strongly recommended that users perform a diagnostic digest to verify this plasmid prior to use. For example, a double digest of the plasmid with BamHI and KpnI should result in two bands at 2.3kb and 5.8kb.
How to cite: TAL3125 was a gift from Keith Joung (Addgene plasmid # 41299 ; http://n2t.net/addgene:41299 ; RRID:Addgene_41299)
